>Addgene plasmid #213712 | pcDNA3.1-TST-EGFP-GPIDAF | addgene full sequence | sequence record 422961 | Addgene NGS Result
GACGGATCGGGAGATCTCCCGATCCCCTATGGTGCACTCTCAGTACAATCTGCTCTGATGCCGCATAGTT
AAGCCAGTATCTGCTCCCTGCTTGTGTGTTGGAGGTCGCTGAGTAGTGCGCGAGCAAAATTTAAGCTACA
ACAAGGCAAGGCTTGACCGACAATTGCATGAAGAATCTGCTTAGGGTTAGGCGTTTTGCGCTGCTTCGCG
ATGTACGGGCCAGATATACGCGTTGACATTGATTATTGACTAGTTATTAATAGTAATCAATTACGGGGTC
ATTAGTTCATAGCCCATATATGGAGTTCCGCGTTACATAACTTACGGTAAATGGCCCGCCTGGCTGACCG
CCCAACGACCCCCGCCCATTGACGTCAATAATGACGTATGTTCCCATAGTAACGCCAATAGGGACTTTCC
ATTGACGTCAATGGGTGGAGTATTTACGGTAAACTGCCCACTTGGCAGTACATCAAGTGTATCATATGCC
AAGTACGCCCCCTATTGACGTCAATGACGGTAAATGGCCCGCCTGGCATTATGCCCAGTACATGACCTTA
TGGGACTTTCCTACTTGGCAGTACATCTACGTATTAGTCATCGCTATTACCATGGTGATGCGGTTTTGGC
AGTACATCAATGGGCGTGGATAGCGGTTTGACTCACGGGGATTTCCAAGTCTCCACCCCATTGACGTCAA
TGGGAGTTTGTTTTGGCACCAAAATCAACGGGACTTTCCAAAATGTCGTAACAACTCCGCCCCATTGACG
CAAATGGGCGGTAGGCGTGTACGGTGGGAGGTCTATATAAGCAGAGCTCTCTGGCTAACTAGAGAACCCA
CTGCTTACTGGCTTATCGAAATTAATACGACTCACTATAGGGAGACCCAAGCTGGCTAGTTAAGCTTGGT
ACCGAGCTCGGATCCACTAGTCCAGTGTGGTGGAATTCTGCAGATATCCAGCACAGTGGCGGCCGCTCGA
GTCTAGAGGGCCCTTCGAAGGTAAGCCTATCCCTAACCCTCTCCTCGGTCTCGATTCTACGCGTACCGGT
CATCATCACCATCACCATTGAGTTTAAACCCGCTGATCAGCCTCGACTGTGCCTTCTAGTTGCCAGCCAT
CTGTTGTTTGCCCCTCCCCCGTGCCTTCCTTGACCCTGGAAGGTGCCACTCCCACTGTCCTTTCCTAATA
AAATGAGGAAATTGCATCGCATTGTCTGAGTAGGTGTCATTCTATTCTGGGGGGTGGGGTGGGGCAGGAC
AGCAAGGGGGAGGATTGGGAAGACAATAGCAGGCATGCTGGGGATGCGGTGGGCTCTATGGCTTCTGAGG
CGGAAAGAACCAGCTGGGGCTCTAGGGGGTATCCCC
[124 nt withheld, positions 1367-1490]
C
[91 nt withheld, positions 1492-1582]
A
[49 nt withheld, positions 1584-1632]
CCTTTGACGTTGGAGTCCACGTTCTTT
[37 nt withheld, positions 1660-1696]
ACCCTATCTCGGTCTATTCTTTTGATTTATAAGGGATTTTGCCGATTTCGGCCTATTGGTTAAAAAATGA
GCTGATTTAACAAAAATTTAACGCGAATTAATTCTGTGGAATGTGTGTCAGTTAGGGTGTGGAAAGTCCC
CAGGCTCCCCAGCAGGCAGAAGTATGCAAAGCATGCATCTCAATTAGTCAGCAACCAGGTGTGGAAAGTC
CCCAGGCTCCCCAGCAGGCAGAAGTATGCAAAGCATGCATCTCAATTAGTCAGCAACCATAGTCCCGCCC
CTAACTCCGCCCATCCCGCCCCTAACTCCGCCCAGTTCCGCCCATTCTCCGCCCCATGGCTGACTAATTT
TTTTTATTTATGCAGAGGCCGAGGCCGCCTCTGCCTCTGAGCTATTCCAGAAGTAGTGAGGAGGCTTTTT
TGGAGGCCTAGGCTTTTGCAAAAAGCTCCCGGGAGCTTGTATATCCATTTTCGGATCTGATCAAGAGACA
GGATGAGGATCGTTTACCATGACCGTGGCTAGACCCAGCGTGCCTGCTGCCCTGCCTCTGCTGGGAGAGC
TGCCTAGACTGCTGCTCCTGGTGCTCCTGTGCCTGCCTGCTGTGTGGGGAAGCGCCTGGAGCCACCCTCA
GTTCGAGAAAGGAGGAGGCAGCGGCGGCGGAAGCGGAGGCTCCGCTTGGTCCCACCCACAGTTCGAAAAG
CCGGTCGCCACCATGGTGAGCAAGGGCGAGGAGCTGTTCACCGGGGTGGTGCCCATCCTGGTCGAGCTGG
ACGGCGACGTAAACGGCCACAAGTTCAGCGTGTCCGGCGAGGGCGAGGGCGATGCCACCTACGGCAAGCT
GACCCTGAAGTTCATCTGCACCACCGGCAAGCTGCCCGTGCCCTGGCCCACCCTCGTGACCACCCTGACC
TACGGCGTGCAGTGCTTCAGCCGCTACCCCGACCACATGAAGCAGCACGACTTCTTCAAGTCCGCCATGC
CCGAAGGCTACGTCCAGGAGCGCACCATCTTCTTCAAGGACGACGGCAACTACAAGACCCGCGCCGAGGT
GAAGTTCGAGGGCGACACCCTGGTGAACCGCATCGAGCTGAAGGGCATCGACTTCAAGGAGGACGGCAAC
ATCCTGGGGCACAAGCTGGAGTACAACTACAACAGCCACAACGTCTATATCATGGCCGACAAGCAGAAGA
ACGGCATCAAGGTGAACTTCAAGATCCGCCACAACATCGAGGACGGCAGCGTGCAGCTCGCCGACCACTA
CCAGCAGAACACCCCCATCGGCGACGGCCCCGTGCTGCTGCCCGACAACCACTACCTGAGCACCCAGTCC
GCCCTGAGCAAAGACCCCAACGAGAAGCGCGATCACATGGTCCTGCTGGAGTTCGTGACCGCCGCCGGGA
TCACTCTCGGCATGGACGAGCTGTACAAGTCCGGCCGGACTCAGATCAGCCGGACCACCAAGCACTTCCA
CGAGACCACCCCTAACAAGGGCAGCGGCACCACCAGCGGCACCACCCGGCTGCTGAGCGGCCACACCTGC
TTCACCCTGACCGGCCTGCTGGGCACCCTGGTGACCATGGGCCTGCTGACCTGAGCGGGACTCTGGGGTT
CGCGAAATGACCGACCAAGCGACGCCCAACCTGCCATCACGAGATTTCGATTCCACCGCCGCCTTCTATG
AAAGGTTGGGCTTCGGAATCGTTTTCCGGGACGCCGGCTGGATGATCCTCCAGCGCGGGGATCTCATGCT
GGAGTTCTTCGCCCACCCCAACTTGTTTATTGCAGCTTATAATGGTTACAAATAAAGCAATAGCATCACA
AATTTCACAAATAAAGCATTTTTTTCACTGCATTCTAGTTGTGGTTTGTCCAAACTCATCAATGTATCTT
ATCATGTCTGTATACCGTCGACCTCTAGCTAGAGCTTGGCGTAATCATGGTCATAGCTGTTTCCTGTGTG
AAATTGTTATCCGCTCACAATTCCACACAACATACGAGCCGGAAGCATAAAGTGTAAAGCCTGGGGTGCC
TAATGAGTGAGCTAACTCACATTAATTGCGTTGCGCTCACTGCCCGCTTTCCAGTCGGGAAACCTGTCGT
GCCAGCTGCATTAATGAATCGGCCAACGCGCGGGGAGAGGCGGTTTGCGTATTGGGCGCTCTTCCGCTTC
CTCGCTCACTGACTCGCTGCGCTCGGTCGTTCGGCTGCGGCGAGCGGTATCAGCTCACTCAAAGGCGGTA
ATACGGTTATCCACAGAATCAGGGGATAACGCAGGAAAGAACATGTGAGCAAAAGGCCAGCAAAAGGCCA
GGAACCGTAAAAAGGCCGCGTTGCTGGCGTTTTTCCATAGGCTCCGCCCCCCTGACGAGCATCACAAAAA
TCGACGCTCAAGTCAGAGGTGGCGAAACCCGACAGGACTATAAAGATACCAGGCGTTTCCCCCTGGAAGC
TCCCTCGTGCGCTCTCCTGTTCCGACCCTGCCGCTTACCGGATACCTGTCCGCCTTTCTCCCTTCGGGAA
GCGTGGCGCTTTCTCATAGCTCACGCTGTAGGTATCTCAGTTCGGTGTAGGTCGTTCGCTCCAAGCTGGG
CTGTGTGCACGAACCCCCCGTTCAGCCCGACCGCTGCGCCTTATCCGGTAACTATCGTCTTGAGTCCAAC
CCGGTAAGACACGACTTATCGCCACTGGCAGCAGCCACTGGTAACAGGATTAGCAGAGCGAGGTATGTAG
GCGGTGCTACAGAGTTCTTGAAGTGGTGGCCTAACTACGGCTACACTAGAAGAACAGTATTTGGTATCTG
CGCTCTGCTGAAGCCAGTTACCTTCGGAAAAAGAGTTGGTAGCTCTTGATCCGGCAAACAAACCACCGCT
GGTAGCGGTGGTTTTTTTGTTTGCAAGCAGCAGATTACGCGCAGAAAAAAAGGATCTCAAGAAGATCCTT
TGATCTTTTCTACGGGGTCTGACGCTCAGTGGAACGAAAACTCACGTTAAGGGATTTTGGTCATGAGATT
ATCAAAAAGGATCTTCACCTAGATCCTTTTAAATTAAAAATGAAGTTTTAAATCAATCTAAAGTATATAT
GAGTAAACTTGGTCTGACAGTTACCAATGCTTAATCAGTGAGGCACCTATCTCAGCGATCTGTCTATTTC
GTTCATCCATAGTTGCCTGACTCCCCGTCGTGTAGATAACTACGATACGGGAGGGCTTACCATCTGGCCC
CAGTGCTGCAATGATACCGCGAGACCCACGCTCACCGGCTCCAGATTTATCAGCAATAAACCAGCCAGCC
GGAAGGGCCGAGCGCAGAAGTGGTCCTGCAACTTTATCCGCCTCCATCCAGTCTATTAATTGTTGCCGGG
AAGCTAGAGTAAGTAGTTCGCCAGTTAATAGTTTGCGCAACGTTGTTGCCATTGCTACAGGCATCGTGGT
GTCACGCTCGTCGTTTGGTATGGCTTCATTCAGCTCCGGTTCCCAACGATCAAGGCGAGTTACATGATCC
CCCATGTTGTGCAAAAAAGCGGTTAGCTCCTTCGGTCCTCCGATCGTTGTCAGAAGTAAGTTGGCCGCAG
TGTTATCACTCATGGTTATGGCAGCACTGCATAATTCTCTTACTGTCATGCCATCCGTAAGATGCTTTTC
TGTGACTGGTGAGTACTCAACCAAGTCATTCTGAGAATAGTGTATGCGGCGACCGAGTTGCTCTTGCCCG
GCGTCAATACGGGATAATACCGCGCCACATAGCAGAACTTTAAAAGTGCTCATCATTGGAAAACGTTCTT
CGGGGCGAAAACTCTCAAGGATCTTACCGCTGTTGAGATCCAGTTCGATGTAACCCACTCGTGCACCCAA
CTGATCTTCAGCATCTTTTACTTTCACCAGCGTTTCTGGGTGAGCAAAAACAGGAAGGCAAAATGCCGCA
AAAAAGGGAATAAGGGCGACACGGAAATGTTGAATACTCATACTCTTCCTTTTTCAATATTATTGAAGCA
TTTATCAGGGTTATTGTCTCATGAGCGGATACATATTTGAATGTATTTAGAAAAATAAACAAATAGGGGT
TCCGCGCACATTTCCCCGAAAAGTGCCACCTGACGTC
Features (pLannotate 1.2.2; 22 found; start..end, strand, type, name):
     28..80      -  misc_feature   bom (fragment): basis of mobility region from pBR322
    235..614     +  enhancer       CMV enhancer: human cytomegalovirus immediate early enhancer
    615..818     +  promoter       CMV promoter: human cytomegalovirus (CMV) immediate early promoter
    814..847     +  LTR            5' LTR (truncated) (fragment): truncated 5' long terminal repeat (LTR) from HIV-1
    863..881     +  promoter       T7 promoter: promoter for bacteriophage T7 RNA polymerase
   1000..1041    +  CDS            V5 tag: epitope tag from simian virus 5
   1097..1321    +  polyA_signal   bGH poly(A) signal: bovine growth hormone polyadenylation signal
   1325..1346    +  promoter       SV40 promoter (fragment): SV40 enhancer and early promoter
   1367..1795    +  rep_origin     f1 ori (sequence partly withheld): f1 bacteriophage origin of replication; arrow indicates direction of (+) strand synthesis
   1809..2138    +  promoter       SV40 promoter: SV40 enhancer and early promoter
   2313..2336    +  CDS            Twin-Strep-tag (fragment): two Strep-Tag®II moieties connected by a linker for enhanced binding to Strep-Tactin®, an engineered form of streptavidin (Schmidt et al., 2013)
   2409..3125    +  CDS            EGFP: EGFP is a basic (constitutively fluorescent) green fluorescent protein published in 1996, derived from Aequorea victoria. It is reported to be a rapidly-maturing weak dimer with moderate acid sensitivity.
   3135..3287    +  CDS            CD55 (fragment): DAF_PONPY - Also known as DAF. Experimental evidence at transcript level: Swiss-Prot protein existence level 2. This protein recognizes C4b and C3b fragments that condense with cell-surface hydroxyl or amino groups when nascent C4b and C3b are locally generated during C4 and c3 activation. Interaction of daf with cell-associated C4b and C3b polypeptides interferes with their ability to catalyze the conversion of C2 and factor B to enzymatically active C2a and Bb and thereby prevents the formation of C4b2a and C3bBb, the amplification convertases of the complement cascade. Inhibits complement a
   3313..3471    +  CDS            ble (fragment): BLE_KLEPN - Experimental evidence at protein level: Swiss-Prot protein existence level 1. Binding protein with a strong affinity to the bleomycin family of antibiotics. Binds to CL990; an antimitotic-antibiotic compound. From Klebsiella pneumoniae.
   3466..3587    +  polyA_signal   SV40 poly(A) signal: SV40 polyadenylation signal
   3660..3676    -  protein_bind   lac operator: The lac repressor binds to the lac operator to inhibit transcription in E. coli. This inhibition can be relieved by adding lactose or isopropyl-β-D-thiogalactopyranoside (IPTG). lac repressor encoded by lacI
   3684..3714    -  promoter       lac promoter: promoter for the E. coli lac operon
   3729..3750    -  protein_bind   CAP binding site: CAP binding activates transcription in the presence of cAMP. E. coli catabolite activator protein
   3763..3855    -  CDS            lacI (fragment): lac repressor; lacI; The lac repressor binds to the lac operator to inhibit transcription in E. coli. This inhibition can be relieved by adding lactose or isopropyl-β-D-thiogalactopyranoside (IPTG).
   4038..4626    -  rep_origin     ori: high-copy-number ColE1/pMB1/pBR322/pUC origin of replication
   4797..5657    -  CDS            AmpR: β-lactamase; bla; confers resistance to ampicillin, carbenicillin, and related antibiotics
   5658..5762    -  promoter       AmpR promoter: bla
