[The description below was written by a language model from this plasmid's Addgene catalogue record and pLannotate feature annotations shown in this document.]
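Description:
pcDNA3.1-TST-EGFP-GPIDAF is a 5.8 kb mammalian expression plasmid built on the pcDNA3.1 backbone. It is designed to co-deliver a gene of interest with a cell-surface affinity and fluorescence marker, so that successfully transfected cells can be sorted. It is maintained in E. coli at high copy through a ColE1/pUC-type origin and selected with ampicillin via the bla gene. An f1 origin is also present.

The plasmid carries two mammalian transcription units. The first is the standard pcDNA3.1 expression cassette: a CMV enhancer/promoter followed by a T7 promoter, a cloning region with a V5 epitope tag, and the bGH polyadenylation signal. No coding sequence other than the V5 tag is annotated here, which fits the stated purpose of receiving a user's gene for overexpression.

The second unit occupies the position normally held by the drug-resistance marker. Here the SV40 enhancer/early promoter drives the sorting tag, a fusion of a Twin-Strep-tag, EGFP and a fragment of CD55 (decay-accelerating factor, DAF), terminated by the SV40 poly(A) signal. The construct name indicates that the DAF portion provides a GPI-anchoring signal. This would tether the fusion to the outer face of the plasma membrane and expose the Twin-Strep-tag for capture on Strep-Tactin reagents, while EGFP marks positive cells by fluorescence. The Twin-Strep-tag lies upstream of EGFP in the feature table, although the catalogue lists it as C-terminal. The table does not annotate a secretion signal in the gap after the SV40 promoter. Only a short remnant of a bleomycin-resistance gene remains downstream, so no intact mammalian drug-selection marker is annotated, and enrichment presumably relies on the affinity tag.
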