Addgene plasmid #213712: pcDNA3.1-TST-EGFP-GPIDAF
Purpose: For overexpression of a gene, accompanied by the expression of the affinity sorting tag TST-EGFP-GPIDAF driven by an SV40 promoter.
Depositing lab: Qilai Huang. Depositing organization: Shandong University. Publication: A Gene Transfer-Positive Cell Sorting System Utilizing Membrane-Anchoring Affinity Tag. Yang L, Cui L, Ma S, Zuo Q, Huang Q. Front Bioeng Biotechnol. 2022 Jun 16;10:930966. doi: 10.3389/fbioe.2022.930966. eCollection 2022. PubMed 35782508.
Backbone
  Vector backbone: pcDNA3.1
  Vector type: Mammalian Expression
Growth in bacteria
  Bacterial resistance: Ampicillin, 100 μg/mL
  Growth temperature: 37°C
  Growth strain: DH5alpha
  Copy number: High Copy
Gene/Insert
  Gene/Insert name: EGFP
  Species: H. sapiens (human)
  Promoter: SV40
  Tag / fusion protein: V5-tag (N terminal on insert); Twin-strep-tag (C terminal on insert)
  Cloning method: Gibson Cloning
Terms and licenses: Academic/Nonprofit Terms; Industry Terms: Not Available to Industry
How to cite: pcDNA3.1-TST-EGFP-GPIDAF was a gift from Qilai Huang (Addgene plasmid # 213712 ; http://n2t.net/addgene:213712 ; RRID:Addgene_213712)
